>Addgene plasmid #70691 | pRL1342 | depositor full sequence | sequence record 126468 | pRL1342 sequence 8416 bps
CGGCCGCTAATACGACTCACTATAGGGAGAAGCTTGCATGCCTGCAGGTCGACTCTAGGGGTACCGAGCT
CGAATTCATCGATCTCGTAACCCGGGCCCGCGGATGCATATGATCAGATCTTAAGGCCTAGGTCTAGACG
TCGTACGTGCACTCGAGCCCGGGCGCGCCGGACCGGCCGGCAGGGATCCTATAGTGTCACCTAAATCGTA
TGCGGCCGCTCGTAAGAGGTTCCAACTTTCACCATAATGAAATAAGATCACTACCGGGCGTATTTTTTGA
GTTATCGAGATTTTCAGGAGCTAAGGAAGCTAAAATGGAGAAAAAAATCACTGGATATACCACCGTTGAT
ATATCCCAATGGCATCGTAAAGAACATTTTGAGGCATTTCAGTCAGTTGCTCAATGTACCTATAACCAGA
CCGTTCAGCTGGATATTACGGCCTTTTTAAAGACCGTAAAGAAAAATAAGCACAAGTTTTATCCGGCCTT
TATTCACATTCTTGCCCGCCTGATGAATGCTCATCCGGAATTCCGTATGGCAATGAAAGACGGTGAGCTG
GTGATATGGGATAGTGTTCACCCTTGTTACACCGTTTTCCATGAGCAAACTGAAACGTTTTCATCGCTCT
GGAGTGAATACCACGACGATTTCCGGCAGTTTCTACACATATATTCGCAAGATGTGGCGTGTTACGGTGA
AAACCTGGCCTATTTCCCTAAAGGGTTTATTGAGAATATGTTTTTCGTCTCAGCCAATCCCTGGGTGAGT
TTCACCAGTTTTGATTTAAACGTGGCCAATATGGACAACTTCTTCGCCCCCGTTTTCACCATGGGCAAAT
ATTATACGCAAGGCGACAAGGTGCTGATGCCGCTGGCGATTCAGGTTCATCATGCCGTTTGTGATGGCTT
CCATGTCGGCAGAATGCTTAATGAATTACAACAGTACTGCGATGAGTGGCAGGGCGGGGCGTAATTTTTT
TAAGGCAGTTATTGGTGCCCTTAAACGCCTGGTGCTACGCCTGAATAAGTGATAATAAGCGGATGAATGG
CAGAAATTCGATGAATTCGCGTGCTATAATTATACTAATTTTATAAGGAGGAAAAAATATGGGCATTTTT
AGTATTTTTGTAATCAGCACAGTTCATTATCAACCAAACAAAAAATAAGTGGTTATAATGAATCGTTAAT
AAGCAAAATTCATATAACCAAATTAAAGAGGGTTATAATGAACGAGAAAAATATAAAACACAGTCAAAAC
TTTATTACTTCAAAACATAATATAGATAAAATAATGACAAATATAAGATTAAATGAACATGATAATATCT
TTGAAATCGGCTCAGGAAAAGGCCATTTTACCCTTGAATTAGTAAAGAGGTGTAATTTCGTAACTGCCAT
TGAAATAGACCATAAATTATGCAAAACTACAGAAAATAAACTTGTTGATCACGATAATTTCCAAGTTTTA
AACAAGGATATATTGCAGTTTAAATTTCCTAAAAACCAATCCTATAAAATATATGGTAATATACCTTATA
ACATAAGTACGGATATAATACGCAAAATTGTTTTTGATAGTATAGCTAATGAGATTTATTTAATCGTGGA
ATACGGGTTTGCTAAAAGATTATTAAATACAAAACGCTCATTGGCATTACTTTTAATGGCAGAAGTTGAT
ATTTCTATATTAAGTATGGTTCCAAGAGAATATTTTCATCCTAAACCTAAAGTGAATAGCTCACTTATCA
GATTAAGTAGAAAAAAATCAAGAATATCACACAAAGATAAACAAAAGTATAATTATTTCGTTATGAAATG
GGTTAACAAAGAATACAAGAAAATATTTACAAAAAATCAATTTAACAATTCCTTAAAACATGCAGGAATT
GACGATTTAAACAATATTAGCTTTGAACAATTCTTATCTCTTTTCAATAGCTATAAATTATTTAATAAGT
AAGTTAAGGGATGCAGGTCGAGTACCCGTACAAGCCTAATTGTGTAGCATCTGGCTTACTGAAGCAGACC
CTATCATCTCTCTCGTAAACTGCCGTCAGAGTCGGTTTGGTTGGACGAACCTTCTGAGTTTCTGGTAACG
CCGTCCCGCACCCGGAAATGGTCAGCGAACCAATCAGCAGGGTCATCGCTAGAAATCATCCTTAGCGAAA
GCTAAGGATTTTTTTTATCTGAATTAATTCTCGCGAGTCCTGGCCGCCACATGAGGCATGTTCCGCGTCC
TTGCAATACTGTGTTTACATACAGTCTATCGCTTAGCGGAAAGTTCTTTTACCCTCAGCCGAAATGCCTG
CCGTTGCTAGACATTGCCAGCCAGTGCCCGTCACTCCCGTACTAACTGTCACGAACCCCTGCAATAACTG
TCACGCCCCCCTGCAATAACTGTCACGAACCCCTGCAATAACTGTCACGCCCCCAAACCTGCAAACCCAG
CAGGGGCGGGGGCTGGCGGGGTGTTGGAAAAATCCATCCATGATTATCTAAGAATAATCCACTAGGCGCG
GTTATCAGCGCCCTTGTGGGGCGCTGCTGCCCTTGCCCAATATGCCCGGCCAGAGGCCGGATAGCTGGTC
TATTCGCTGCGCTAGGCTACACACCGCCCCACCGCTGCGCGGCAGGGGGAAAGGCGGGCAAAGCCCGCTA
AACCCCACACCAAACCCCGCAGAAATACGCTGGAGCGCTTTTAGCCGCTTTAGCGGCCTTTCCCCCTACC
CGAAGGGTGGGGGCGCGTGTGCAGCCCCGCAGGGCCTGTCTCGGTCGATCATTCAGCCCGGCTCATCCTT
CTGGCGTGGCGGCAGACCGAACAAGGCGCGGTCGTGGTCGCGTTCAAGGTACGCATCCATTGCCGCCATG
AGCCGATCCTCCGGCCACTCGCTGCTGTTCACCTTGGCCAAAATCATGGCCCCCACCAGCACCTTGCGCC
TTGTTTCGTTCTTGCGCTCTTGCTGCTGTTCCCTTGCCCGCACCCGCTGAATTTCGGCATTGATTCGCGC
TCGTTGTTCTTCGAGCTTGGCCAGCCGATCCGCCGCCTTGTTGCTCCCCTTAACCATCTTGACACCCCAT
TGTTAATGTGCTGTCTCGTAGGCTATCATGGAGGCACAGCGGCGGCAATCCCGACCCTACTTTGTAGGGG
AGGGCGCACTTACCGGTTTCTCTTCGAGAAACTGGCCTAACGGCCACCCTTCGGGCGGTGCGCTCTCCGA
GGGCCATTGCATGGAGCCGAAAAGCAAAAGCAACAGCGAGGCAGCATGGCGATTTATCACCTTACGGCGA
AAACCGGCAGCAGGTCGGGCGGCCAATCGGCCAGGGCCAAGGCCGACTACATCCAGCGCGAAGGCAAGTA
TGCCCGCGACATGGATGAAGTCTTGCACGCCGAATCCGGGCACATGCCGGAGTTCGTCGAGCGGCCCGCC
GACTACTGGGATGCTGCCGACCTGTATGAACGCGCCAATGGGCGGCTGTTCAAGGAGGTCGAATTTGCCC
TGCCGGTCGAGCTGACCCTCGACCAGCAGAAGGCGCTGGCGTCCGAGTTCGCCCAGCACCTGACCGGTGC
CGAGCGCCTGCCGTATACGCTGGCCATCCATGCCGGTGGCGGCGAGAACCCGCACTGCCACCTGATGATC
TCCGAGCGGATCAATGACGGCATCGAGCGGCCCGCCGCTCAGTGGTTCAAGCGGTACAACGGCAAGACCC
CGGAGAAGGGCGGGGCACAGAAGACCGAAGCGCTCAAGCCCAAGGCATGGCTTGAGCAGACCCGCGAGGC
ATGGGCCGACCATGCCAACCGGGCATTAGAGCGGGCTGGCCACGACGCCCGCATTGACCACAGAACACTT
GAGGCGCAGGGCATCGAGCGCCTGCCCGGTGTTCACCTGGGGCCGAACGTGGTGGAGATGGAAGGCCGGG
GCATCCGCACCGACCGGGCAGACGTGGCCCTGAACATCGACACCGCCAACGCCCAGATCATCGACTTACA
GGAATACCGGGAGGCAATAGACCATGAACGCAATCGACAGAGTGAAGAAATCCAGAGGCATCAACGAGTT
AGCGGAGCAGATCGAACCGCTGGCCCAGAGCATGGCGACACTGGCCGACGAAGCCCGGCAGGTCATGAGC
CAGACCCAGCAGGCCAGCGAGGCGCAGGCGGCGGAGTGGCTGAAAGCCCAGCGCCAGACAGGGGCGGCAT
GGGTGGAGCTGGCCAAAGAGTTGCGGGAGGTAGCCGCCGAGGTGAGCAGCGCCGCGCAGAGCGCCCGGAG
CGCGTCGCGGGGGTGGCACTGGAAGCTATGGCTAACCGTGATGCTGGCTTCCATGATGCCTACGGTGGTG
CTGCTGATCGCATCGTTGCTCTTGCTCGACCTGACGCCACTGACAACCGAGGACGGCTCGATCTGGCTGC
GCTTGGTGGCCCGATGAAGAACGACAGGACTTTGCAGGCCATAGGCCGACAGCTCAAGGCCATGGGCTGT
GAGCGCTTCGATATCGGCGTCAGGGACGCCACCACCGGCCAGATGATGAACCGGGAATGGTCAGCCGCCG
AAGTGCTCCAGAACACGCCATGGCTCAAGCGGATGAATGCCCAGGGCAATGACGTGTATATCAGGCCCGC
CGAGCAGGAGCGGCATGGTCTGGTGCTGGTGGACGACCTCAGCGAGTTTGACCTGGATGACATGAAAGCC
GAGGGCCGGGAGCCTGCCCTGGTAGTGGAAACCAGCCCGAAGAACTATCAGGCATGGGTCAAGGTGGCCG
ACGCCGCAGGCGGTGAACTTCGGGGGCAGATTGCCCGGACGCTGGCCAGCGAGTACGACGCCGACCCGGC
CAGCGCCGACAGCCGCCACTATGGCCGCTTGGCGGGCTTCACCAACCGCAAGGACAAGCACACCACCCGC
GCCGGTTATCAGCCGTGGGTGCTGCTGCGTGAATCCAAGGGCAAGACCGCCACCGCTGGCCCGGCGCTGG
TGCAGCAGGCTGGCCAGCAGATCGAGCAGGCCCAGCGGCAGCAGGAGAAGGCCCGCAGGCTGGCCAGCCT
CGAACTGCCCGAGCGGCAGCTTAGCCGCCACCGGCGCACGGCGCTGGACGAGTACCGCAGCGAGATGGCC
GGGCTGGTCAAGCGCTTCGGTGATGACCTCAGCAAGTGCGACTTTATCGCCGCGCAGAAGCTGGCCAGCC
GGGGCCGCAGTGCCGAGGAAATCGGCAAGGCCATGGCCGAGGCCAGCCCAGCGCTGGCAGAGCGCAAGCC
CGGCCACGAAGCGGATTACATCGAGCGCACCGTCAGCAAGGTCATGGGTCTGCCCAGCGTCCAGCTTGCG
CGGGCCGAGCTGGCACGGGCACCGGCACCCCGCCAGCGAGGCATGGACAGGGGCGGGCCAGATTTCAGCA
TGTAGTGCTTGCGTTGGTACTCACGCCTGTTATACTATGAGTACTCACGCACAGAAGGGGGTTTTATGGA
ATACGAAAAAAGCGCTTCAGGGTCGGTCTACCTGATCAAAAGTGACAAGGGCTATTGGTTGCCCGGTGGC
TTTGGTTATACGTCAAACAAGGCCGAGGCTGGCCGCTTTTCAGTCGCTGATATGGCCAGCCTTAACCTTG
ACGGCTGCACCTTGTCCTTGTTCCGCGAAGACAAGCCTTTCGGCCCCGGCAAGTTTCTCGGTGACTGATA
TGAAAGACCAAAAGGACAAGCAGACCGGCGACCTGCTGGCCAGCCCTGACGCTGTACGCCAAGCGCGATA
TGCCGAGCGCATGAAGGCCAAAGGGATGCGTCAGCGCAAGTTCTGGCTGACCGACGACGAATACGAGGCG
CTGCGCGAGTGCCTGGAAGAACTCAGAGCGGCGCAGGGCGGGGGTAGTGACCCCGCCAGCGCCTAACCAC
CAACTGCCTGCAAAGGAGGCAATCAATGGCTACCCATAAGCCTATCAATATTCTGGAGGCGTTCGCAGCA
GCGCCGCCACCGCTGGACTACGTTTTGCCCAACATGGTGGCCGGTACGGTCGGGGCGCTGGTGTCGCCCG
GTGGTGCCGGTAAATCCATGCTGGCCCTGCAACTGGCCGCACAGATTGCAGGCGGGCCGGATCTGCTGGA
GGTGGGCGAACTGCCCACCGGCCCGGTGATCTACCTGCCCGCCGAAGACCCGCCCACCGCCATTCATCAC
CGCCTGCACGCCCTTGGGGCGCACCTCAGCGCCGAGGAACGGCAAGCCGTGGCTGACGGCCTGCTGATCC
AGCCGCTGATCGGCAGCCTGCCCAACATCATGGCCCCGGAGTGGTTCGACGGCCTCAAGCGCGCCGCCGA
GGGCCGCCGCCTGATGGTGCTGGACACGCTGCGCCGGTTCCACATCGAGGAAGAAAACGCCAGCGGCCCC
ATGGCCCAGGTCATCGGTCGCATGGAGGCCATCGCCGCCGATACCGGGTGCTCTATCGTGTTCCTGCACC
ATGCCAGCAAGGGCGCGGCCATGATGGGCGCAGGCGACCAGCAGCAGGCCAGCCGGGGCAGCTCGGTACT
GGTCGATAACATCCGCTGGCAGTCCTACCTGTCGAGCATGACCAGCGCCGAGGCCGAGGAATGGGGTGTG
GACGACGACCAGCGCCGGTTCTTCGTCCGCTTCGGTGTGAGCAAGGCCAACTATGGCGCACCGTTCGCTG
ATCGGTGGTTCAGGCGGCATGACGGCGGGGTGCTCAAGCCCGCCGTGCTGGAGAGGCAGCGCAAGAGCAA
GGGGGTGCCCCGTGGTGAAGCCTAAGAACAAGCACAGCCTCAGCCACGTCCGGCACGACCCGGCGCACTG
TCTGGCCCCCGGCCTGTTCCGTGCCCTCAAGCGGGGCGAGCGCAAGCGCAGCAAGCTGGACGTGACGTAT
GACTACGGCGACGGCAAGCGGATCGAGTTCAGCGGCCCGGAGCCGCTGGGCGCTGATGATCTGCGCATCC
TGCAAGGGCTGGTGGCCATGGCTGGGCCTAATGGCCTAGTGCTTGGCCCGGAACCCAAGACCGAAGGCGG
ACGGCAGCTCCGGCTGTTCCTGGAACCCAAGTGGGAGGCCGTCACCGCTGAATGCCATGTGGTCAAAGGT
AGCTATCGGGCGCTGGCAAAGGAAATCGGGGCAGAGGTCGATAGTGGTGGGGCGCTCAAGCACATACAGG
ACTGCATCGAGCGCCTTTGGAAGGTATCCATCATCGCCCAGAATGGCCGCAAGCGGCAGGGGTTTCGGCT
GCTGTCGGAGTACGCCAGCGACGAGGCGGACGGGCGCCTGTACGTGGCCCTGAACCCCTTGATCGCGCAG
GCCGTCATGGGTGGCGGCCAGCATGTGCGCATCAGCATGGACGAGGTGCGGGCGCTGGACAGCGAAACCG
CCCGCCTGCTGCACCAGCGGCTGTGTGGCTGGATCGACCCCGGCAAAACCGGCAAGGCTTCCATAGATAC
CTTGTGCGGCTATGTCTGGCCGTCAGAGGCCAGTGGTTCGACCATGCGCAAGCGCCGCCAGCGGGTGCGC
GAGGCGTTGCCGGAGCTGGTCGCGCTGGGCTGGACGGTAACCGAGTTCGCGGCGGGCAAGTACGACATCA
CCCGGCCCAAGGCGGCAGGCTGACCCCCCCCACTCTATTGTAAACAAGACATTTTTATCTTTTATATTCA
ATGGCTTATTTTCCTGCTAATTGGTAATACCATGAAAAATACCATGCTCAGAAAAGGCTTAACAATATTT
TGAAAAATTGCCTACTGAGCGCTGCCGCACAGCTCCATAGGCCGCTTTCCTGGCTTTGCTTCCAGATGTA
TGCTCTTCTGCTCCCGAACGCCAGCAAGACGTAGCCCAGCGCGTCGGCCAGCTTGCAATTCGCGCTAACT
TACATTAATTGCGTTGCGCTCACTGCCCGCTTTCCAGTCGGGAAACCTGTCGTGCCAGCTCGCGAGAATT
AATTCAAAAAAAGCCCGCTCATTAGGCGGGCTAATTCGAGGGCGAGACGAGGACTTCCATTGTTCATTCC
ACGGACAAAAACAGAGAAAGGAAACGACAGAGGCCAAAAAGCCTCGCTTTCAGCACCTGTCGTTTCCTTT
CTTTTCAGAGGGTATTTTAAATAAAAACATTAAGTTATGACGAAGAAGAACGGAAACGCCTTAAACCGGA
AAATTTTCATAAATAGCGAAAACCCGCGAGGTCGCCGCCCCGTAACCTGTCGGATCACCGGAAAGGACCC
GTAAAGTGATAATGATTATCATCTACATATCACAACGTGCGTGGAGGCCATCAAACCACGTCAAATAATC
AATTATGACGCAGGTATCGTATTAATTGATCTGCATCAACTTAACGTAAAAACAACTTCAGACAATACAA
ATCAGCGACACTGAATACGGGGCAACCTCATGTCCTCATCGCTAATAACTTCGTATAGCATACATTATAC
GAAGTTATATTCGATG
Features (pLannotate 1.2.2; 19 found; start..end, strand, type, name):
      8..26      +  promoter       T7 promoter: promoter for bacteriophage T7 RNA polymerase
     30..58      -  misc_feature   MCS (fragment): pUC18/19 multiple cloning site
    189..206     -  promoter       SP6 promoter (fragment): promoter for bacteriophage SP6 RNA polymerase
    221..314     +  promoter       cat promoter (fragment): promoter of the E. coli cat gene encoding chloramphenicol acetyltransferase
    315..974     +  CDS            CmR: chloramphenicol acetyltransferase; cat; confers resistance to chloramphenicol
   1109..1165    +  CDS            ermC: LPRM_STAAU - Experimental evidence at protein level: Swiss-Prot protein existence level 1. This peptide is involved in the control mechanism of the synthesis of the erythromycin resistance protein. From Staphylococcus aureus.
   1228..1959    +  CDS            ermC: ERMC1_STAAU - Experimental evidence at transcript level: Swiss-Prot protein existence level 2. This protein produces a dimethylation of the adenine residue at position 2085 in 23S rRNA, resulting in reduced affinity between ribosomes and macrolide-lincosamide-streptogramin B antibiotics. From Staphylococcus aureus.
   2152..2193    +  terminator     bacterial terminator: putative bacterial transcription terminator
   2362..2756    -  rep_origin     RSF1010 oriV: replication origin of the broad-host-range plasmid RSF1010; requires the RSF1010 RepA/B/C proteins for replication (Scholz et al., 1989)
   2786..3067    -  CDS            mobC: MOBC_ECOLX - Protein predicted: Swiss-Prot protein existence level 4. This protein is essential to promote the specific transfer of the plasmid in the presence of conjugative plasmids. From Escherichia coli.
   3098..3185    +  oriT           RSF1010 oriT: origin of transfer of the broad-host-range plasmid RSF1010 (Scholz et al., 1989)
   4014..4424    +  CDS            mobB: MOBB2_ECOLX - Protein predicted: Swiss-Prot protein existence level 4. This protein is essential to promote the specific transfer of the plasmid in the presence of conjugative plasmids. From Escherichia coli.
   4424..5395    +  CDS            RSF1010 RepB: replication protein B of the broad-host-range plasmid RSF1010 (Scholz et al., 1989); repB
   5838..5912    +  ncRNA          Plasmid R1162: Accession: RF00043 - R1162-like plasmid antisense RNA
   5906..6745    +  CDS            RSF1010 RepA: replication protein A of the broad-host-range plasmid RSF1010 (Scholz et al., 1989); repA
   6732..7583    +  CDS            RSF1010 RepC: replication protein C of the broad-host-range plasmid RSF1010 (Scholz et al., 1989); repC
   7860..7900    -  CDS            lacI (fragment): lac repressor; lacI; The lac repressor binds to the lac operator to inhibit transcription in E. coli. This inhibition can be relieved by adding lactose or isopropyl-β-D-thiogalactopyranoside (IPTG).
   7965..8364    +  misc_feature   cos: lambda cos site; allows packaging into phage lambda particles
   8375..8408    +  protein_bind   loxP: Cre-mediated recombination occurs in the 8-bp core sequence (GCATACAT). Cre recombinase
