[The description below was written by a language model from this plasmid's Addgene catalogue record and pLannotate feature annotations shown in this document.]
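Description:
pRL1342 is an empty broad-host-range shuttle vector of 8,416 bp built on the IncQ plasmid RSF1010, designed for transfer to and replication in both E. coli and the filamentous cyanobacterium Anabaena (Nostoc) sp. strain PCC 7120. Replication depends on the RSF1010 oriV together with the plasmid-encoded RepA, RepB and RepC proteins, all annotated in the sequence along with an R1162-like antisense regulatory RNA. Because this replication system is self-contained, the plasmid can be maintained in diverse hosts. The RSF1010 oriT and the mobB and mobC mobilization genes are also present, so the vector can be mobilized by conjugation when a helper conjugative plasmid supplies the transfer machinery. Copy number is not recorded.

Two resistance cassettes are carried: a cat gene with its own promoter conferring chloramphenicol resistance, used for selection in E. coli, and the Staphylococcus aureus ermC methylase preceded by its regulatory leader peptide, providing the erythromycin resistance listed as the marker for cyanobacteria. A putative bacterial terminator follows the erythromycin cassette. Cloning is by restriction enzymes into an extensive polylinker running from HindIII to BamHI and containing some two dozen sites, including rare cutters such as SrfI, AscI and RsrII. The polylinker is flanked by inward-facing T7 and SP6 promoters, which also serve as sequencing primer sites. The annotation additionally detects a lambda cos site, which would allow packaging into lambda particles, a single loxP site and a short lacI remnant; the record does not explain their intended roles. According to the associated publication title, the vector belongs to a set of paired cloning vectors made for complementing mutations in Anabaena sp. PCC 7120.
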