Addgene plasmid #70691: pRL1342
Purpose: (Empty Backbone) RSF1010-based vector with extensive polylinker, and resistance to Cm and Em. Shuttle vector suitable for transfer to, and replication in, E. coli and Anabaena (Nostoc) sp. strain PCC 7120.
Depositing lab: Peter Wolk. Depositing organization: Michigan State University. Publication: Paired cloning vectors for complementation of mutations in the cyanobacterium Anabaena sp. strain PCC 7120. Wolk CP, Fan Q, Zhou R, Huang G, Lechno-Yossef S, Kuritz T, Wojciuch E. Arch Microbiol. 2007 Dec;188(6):551-63. Epub 2007 Jul 17. 10.1007/s00203-007-0276-z PubMed 17639350.
Backbone
  Vector backbone: RSF1010
  Backbone size (bp): 8416
  Vector type: Bacterial shuttle vector
  Selectable markers: Erythromycin for cyanobacteria
Growth in bacteria
  Bacterial resistance: Chloramphenicol, 25 μg/mL
  Growth temperature: 37°C
  Growth strain: DH5alpha
  Copy number: Unknown
Gene/Insert
  Cloning method: Restriction Enzyme
  Sequencing primers: 5′ T7; 3′ SP6
Resource information
  A portion of this plasmid was derived from a plasmid made by: RSF1010 from Michael Bagdasarian
Terms and licenses: Academic/Nonprofit Terms; Industry Terms: Not Available to Industry
Depositor comments: MCS: (PT7→)HindIII-SphI-PstI(Sse8381)-SalI-KpnI-SacI-ClaI-ApaI-SacII-NsiI-NdeI-BglII-AflII-StuI-AvrII-XbaI-AatII-BsiWI-ApaLI-XhoI(PspXI)-SrfI-AscI-RsrII-NaeI-BamHI-(←PSP6)
How to cite: pRL1342 was a gift from Peter Wolk (Addgene plasmid # 70691 ; http://n2t.net/addgene:70691 ; RRID:Addgene_70691)
