>Addgene plasmid #70691 | pRL1342 | addgene partial sequence | sequence record 130050 | CAT-R 5'-GCAACTGACTGAAATGCCTC-3'
CGGTGGTATATCCAGTGATTTTTTTCTCCATTTTAGCTTCCTTAGCTCCTGAAAATCTCGATAACTCAAA
AAATACGCCCGGTAGTGATCTTATTTCATTATGGTGAAAGTTGGAACCTCTTACGAGCGGCCGCATACGA
TTTAGGTGACACTATAGGATCCCTGCCGGCCGGTCCGGCGCGCCCGGGCTCGAGTGCACGTACGACGTCT
AGACCTAGGCCTTAAGATCTGATCATATGCATCCGCGGGCCCGGGTTACGAGATCGATGAATTCGAGCTC
GGTACCCCTAGAGTCGACCTGCAGGCATGCAAGCTTCTCCCTATAGTGAGTCGTATTAGCGGCCGCATCG
AATATAACTTCGTATAATGTATGCTATACGAAGTTATTAGCGATGAGGACATGAGGTTGCCCCGTATTCA
GTGTCGCTGATTTGTATTGTCTGAAGTTGTTTTTACGTTAAGTTGATGCAGATCAATTAATACGATACCT
GCGTCATAATTGATTATTTGACGTGGTTTGATGGCCTCCACGCACGTTGTGATATGTAGATGATAATCAT
TATCACTTTACGGGTCCTTTCCGGTGATCCGACAGGTTACGGGGCGGCGACCTCGCGGGTTTTCGCTATT
TATGAAAATTTTCCGGTTTAAGGCGTTTCCGTTCTTCTTCGTCATAACTTAATGTTTTTATTTAAAATAC
CCTCTGAAAAGAAAGGAAACGACAGGTGCTGAAAG
